>Addgene plasmid #67174 | pCRISPaint-StrepTag II | depositor full sequence | sequence record 123238 | pCRISPaint-StrepTag II sequence 2358 bps
GGCCGCGTTGCTGGCGTTTTTCCATAGGCTCCGCCCCCCTGACGAGCATCACAAAAATCGACGCTCAAGT
CAGAGGTGGCGAAACCCGACAGGACTATAAAGATACCAGGCGTTTCCCCCTGGAAGCTCCCTCGTGCGCT
CTCCTGTTCCGACCCTGCCGCTTACCGGATACCTGTCCGCCTTTCTCCCTTCGGGAAGCGTGGCGCTTTC
TCATAGCTCACGCTGTAGGTATCTCAGTTCGGTGTAGGTCGTTCGCTCCAAGCTGGGCTGTGTGCACGAA
CCCCCCGTTCAGCCCGACCGCTGCGCCTTATCCGGTAACTATCGTCTTGAGTCCAACCCGGTAAGACACG
ACTTATCGCCACTGGCAGCAGCCACTGGTAACAGGATTAGCAGAGCGAGGTATGTAGGCGGTGCTACAGA
GTTCTTGAAGTGGTGGCCTAACTACGGCTACACTAGAAGAACAGTATTTGGTATCTGCGCTCTGCTGAAG
CCAGTTACCTTCGGAAAAAGAGTTGGTAGCTCTTGATCCGGCAAACAAACCACCGCTGGTAGCGGTGGTT
TTTTTGTTTGCAAGCAGCAGATTACGCGCAGAAAAAAAGGATCTCAAGAAGATCCTTTGATCTTTTCTAC
GGGGTCTGACGCTCAGTGGAACGAAAACTCACGTTAAGGGATTTTGGTCATGAGATTATCAAAAAGGATC
TTCACCTAGATCCTTTTAAATTAAAAATGAAGTTTTAAATCAATCTAAAGTATATATGAGTAAACTTGGT
CTGACAGTTACCAATGCTTAATCAGTGAGGCACCTATCTCAGCGATCTGTCTATTTCGTTCATCCATAGT
TGCCTGACTCCCCGTCGTGTAGATAACTACGATACGGGAGGGCTTACCATCTGGCCCCAGTGCTGCAATG
ATACCGCGAGACCCACGCTCACCGGCTCCAGATTTATCAGCAATAAACCAGCCAGCCGGAAGGGCCGAGC
GCAGAAGTGGTCCTGCAACTTTATCCGCCTCCATCCAGTCTATTAATTGTTGCCGGGAAGCTAGAGTAAG
TAGTTCGCCAGTTAATAGTTTGCGCAACGTTGTTGCCATTGCTACAGGCATCGTGGTGTCACGCTCGTCG
TTTGGTATGGCTTCATTCAGCTCCGGTTCCCAACGATCAAGGCGAGTTACATGATCCCCCATGTTGTGCA
AAAAAGCGGTTAGCTCCTTCGGTCCTCCGATCGTTGTCAGAAGTAAGTTGGCCGCAGTGTTATCACTCAT
GGTTATGGCAGCACTGCATAATTCTCTTACTGTCATGCCATCCGTAAGATGCTTTTCTGTGACTGGTGAG
TACTCAACCAAGTCATTCTGAGAATAGTGTATGCGGCGACCGAGTTGCTCTTGCCCGGCGTCAATACGGG
ATAATACCGCGCCACATAGCAGAACTTTAAAAGTGCTCATCATTGGAAAACGTTCTTCGGGGCGAAAACT
CTCAAGGATCTTACCGCTGTTGAGATCCAGTTCGATGTAACCCACTCGTGCACCCAACTGATCTTCAGCA
TCTTTTACTTTCACCAGCGTTTCTGGGTGAGCAAAAACAGGAAGGCAAAATGCCGCAAAAAAGGGAATAA
GGGCGACACGGAAATGTTGAATACTCATACTCTTCCTTTTTCAATATTATTGAAGCATTTATCAGGGTTA
TTGTCTCATGAGCGGATACATATTTGAATGTATTTAGAAAAATAAACAAATAGGGGTTCCGCGCACATTT
CCCCGAAAAGTGCGGTGTGAAATACCGCACAGATGCGTAAGGAGAAAATACCGCATCAGGCGCCATTCGC
CATTCAGGCTGCGCAACTGTTGGGAAGGGCGATCGGTGCGGGCCTCTTCGCTATTACGCCAGCTGGCGAA
AGGGGGATGTGCTGCAAGGCGATTAAGTTGGGTAACGCCAGGGTTTTCCCAGTCACGACGTTGTAAAACG
ACGGCCAGTGAATTCGAGCTCGGTACCTAATGATAGCTAGCGGGCCAGTACCCAAAAAGCGGGGGGTCTG
GTGGCAGTGGAGGGGGATCCTGGAGCCACCCCCAGTTCGAGAAGTGAGCGGCCGCCGCTGATCAGCCTCG
ACTGTGCCTTCTAGTTGCCAGCCATCTGTTGTTTGCCCCTCCCCCGTGCCTTCCTTGACCCTGGAAGGTG
CCACTCCCACTGTCCTTTCCTAATAAAATGAGGAAATTGCATCGCATTGTCTGAGTAGGTGTCATTCTAT
TCTGGGGGGTGGGGTGGGGCAGGACAGCAAGGGGGAGGATTGGGAAGACAATAGCAGGCATGCTGGGGAT
GCGGTGGGCTCTATGGACGCGTCAGCAAAAGGCCAGGAACCGTAAAAA
Features (pLannotate 1.2.2; 6 found; start..end, strand, type, name):
     19..607     -  rep_origin     ori: high-copy-number ColE1/pMB1/pBR322/pUC origin of replication
    778..1638    -  CDS            AmpR: β-lactamase; bla; confers resistance to ampicillin, carbenicillin, and related antibiotics
   1639..1743    -  promoter       AmpR promoter: bla
   1761..1810    +  misc_feature   bom (fragment): basis of mobility region from pBR322
   1816..1973    -  CDS            lacZα (fragment): LacZα fragment of β-galactosidase; lacZ fragment
   2102..2326    +  polyA_signal   bGH poly(A) signal: bovine growth hormone polyadenylation signal
