[The description below was written by a language model from this plasmid's Addgene catalogue record and pLannotate feature annotations shown in this document.]
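Description:
pCRISPaint-StrepTag II is a small (about 2.4 kb) donor plasmid from the CRISPaint gene-tagging system, built on the pCRISPaint backbone and intended to supply a Strep-tag II coding sequence for fusion to endogenous genes. It is propagated in E. coli as a high-copy plasmid through a ColE1/pUC-type origin of replication and is selected with ampicillin via a β-lactamase gene driven by its native bla promoter. The annotation also picks up short remnants of a pBR322 bom region and a lacZα fragment, which are cloning-vector leftovers rather than functional parts of the payload.

The payload is minimal. The catalogue lists a synthetic Strep-tag II insert, a short affinity peptide that binds engineered streptavidin and is used for purification and detection of tagged proteins. The tag itself was not annotated in the feature table, but the unannotated stretch between the lacZα fragment and the bovine growth hormone polyadenylation signal is the likely location, with the bGH poly(A) signal serving to terminate the transcript of the tagged gene after integration. No eukaryotic promoter, selection marker or homology arms appear in the table, consistent with a "universal donor". According to the associated publication title, CRISPaint achieves modular, base-specific tagging through a ligase-4-dependent mechanism, meaning that the donor is inserted at a nuclease-induced break by end joining rather than by homology-directed repair, so the same plasmid can be used for different target genes. The record does not describe the nuclease or guide components, which this plasmid does not carry.
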