Addgene plasmid #67174: pCRISPaint-StrepTag II
Purpose: CRISPaint universal donor for strep tag II fusion tagging
Depositing lab: Veit Hornung. Publication: CRISPaint allows modular base-specific gene tagging using a ligase-4-dependent mechanism. Schmid-Burgk JL, Honing K, Ebert TS, Hornung V. Nat Commun. 2016 Jul 28;7:12338. doi: 10.1038/ncomms12338. PubMed 27465542.
Backbone
  Vector backbone: pCRISPaint
  Backbone manufacturer: Veit Hornung group
Growth in bacteria
  Bacterial resistance: Ampicillin, 100 μg/mL
  Growth temperature: 30°C
  Growth strain: DH10B
  Copy number: High Copy
Gene/Insert
  Gene/Insert name: Strep Tag II
  Species: Synthetic
Terms and licenses: Academic/Nonprofit Terms; Industry Terms: Not Available to Industry
Depositor comments: please check ip situation sequence with: TTCGCTATTACGCCAGCTGGCGA
How to cite: pCRISPaint-StrepTag II was a gift from Veit Hornung (Addgene plasmid # 67174 ; http://n2t.net/addgene:67174 ; RRID:Addgene_67174)
