>Addgene plasmid #67174 | pCRISPaint-StrepTag II | addgene partial sequence | sequence record 123236 | M13pUC-Fwd 5'-CCCAGTCACGACGTTGTAAAACG-3'
CTAATGATAGCTAGCGGGCCAGTACCCAAAAAGCGGGGGGTCTGGTGGCAGTGGAGGGGGATCCTGGAGC
CACCCCCAGTTCGAGAAGTGAGCGGCCGCCGCTGATCAGCCTCGACTGTGCCTTCTAGTTGCCAGCCATC
TGTTGTTTGCCCCTCCCCCGTGCCTTCCTTGACCCTGGAAGGTGCCACTCCCACTGTCCTTTCCTAATAA
AATGAGGAAATTGCATCGCATTGTCTGAGTAGGTGTCATTCTATTCTGGGGGGTGGGGTGGGGCAGGACA
GCAAGGGGGAGGATTGGGAAGACAATAGCAGGCATGCTGGGGATGCGGTGGGCTCTATGGACGCGTCAGC
AAAAGGCCAGGAACCGTAAAAAGGCCGCGTTGCTGGCGTTTTTCCATAGGCTCCGCCCCCCTGACGAGCA
TCACAAAAATCGACGCTCAAGTCAGAGGTGGCGAAACCCGACAGGACTATAAAGATACCAGGCGTTTCCC
CCTGGAAGCTCCCTCGTGCGCTCTCCTGTTCCGACCCTGCCGCTTACCGGATACCTGTCCGCCTTTCTCC
CTTCGGGAAGCGTGGCGCTTTCTCATAGCTCACGCTGTAGGTATCTCAGTTCGGTGTAGGTCGTTCGCTC
CAAGCTGGGCTGTGTGCACGAACCCCCCGTTCAGCCCGACCGCTGCGCCTTATCCGGTAACTATCGTCTT
GAGTCCAACCCGGTAAGACACGACTTATCGCCACTGGCAGCAGCCACTGGTAACAGGATTAGCAGAGCGA
GGTATGTAGGCGGTGCTACAGAGTTCTTGAAGTGGTGGCCTAACTACGGCTACACTAGAAGAACAGTATT
TGGTATCTGCGCTCTGCTGA
