>Addgene plasmid #67174 | pCRISPaint-StrepTag II | addgene partial sequence | sequence record 123237 | BGH-rev 5'-TAGAAGGCACAGTCGAGG-3'
CTCGAACTGGGGGTGGCTCCAGGATCCCCCTCCACTGCCACCAGACCCCCCGCTTTTTGGGTACTGGCCC
GCTAGCTATCATTAGGTACCGAGCTCGAATTCACTGGCCGTCGTTTTACAACGTCGTGACTGGGAAAACC
CTGGCGTTACCCAACTTAATCGCCTTGCAGCACATCCCCCTTTCGCCAGCTGGCGTAATAGCGAAGAGGC
CCGCACCGATCGCCCTTCCCAACAGTTGCGCAGCCTGAATGGCGAATGGCGCCTGATGCGGTATTTTCTC
CTTACGCATCTGTGCGGTATTTCACACCGCACTTTTCGGGGAAATGTGCGCGGAACCCCTATTTGTTTAT
TTTTCTAAATACATTCAAATATGTATCCGCTCATGAGACAATAACCCTGATAAATGCTTCAATAATATTG
AAAAAGGAAGAGTATGAGTATTCAACATTTCCGTGTCGCCCTTATTCCCTTTTTTGCGGCATTTTGCCTT
CCTGTTTTTGCTCACCCAGAAACGCTGGTGAAAGTAAAAGATGCTGAAGATCAGTTGGGTGCACGAGTGG
GTTACATCGAACTGGATCTCAACAGCGGTAAGATCCTTGAGAGTTTTCGCCCCGAAGAACGTTTTCCAAT
GATGAGCACTTTTAAAGTTCTGCTATGTGGCGCGGTATTATCCCGTATTGACGCCGGGCAAGAGCAACTC
GGTCGCCGCATACACTATTCTCAGAATGACTTGGTTGAGTACTCACCAGTCACAGAAAAGCATCTTACGG
ATGGCATGACAGTAAGAGAATTATGCAGTG
